>Addgene plasmid #136614 | pHAGE2-TetOminiCMV-cMyc | depositor full sequence | sequence record 263719 | pHAGE2-TetOminiCMV-cMyc sequence 7576 bps
TGGAAGGGCTAATTCACTCCCAAAGAAGACAAGATATCCTTGATCTGTGGATCTACCACACACAAGGCTA
CTTCCCTGATTAGCAGAACTACACACCAGGGCCAGGGGTCAGATATCCACTGACCTTTGGATGGTGCTAC
AAGCTAGTACCAGTTGAGCCAGATAAGGTAGAAGAGGCCAATAAAGGAGAGAACACCAGCTTGTTACACC
CTGTGAGCCTGCATGGGATGGATGACCCGGAGAGAGAAGTGTTAGAGTGGAGGTTTGACAGCCGCCTAGC
ATTTCATCACGTGGCCCGAGAGCTGCATCCGGAGTACTTCAAGAACTGCTGATATCGAGCTTGCTACAAG
GGACTTTCCGCTGGGGACTTTCCAGGGAGGCGTGGCCTGGGCGGGACTGGGGAGTGGCGAGCCCTCAGAT
CCTGCATATAAGCAGCTGCTTTTTGCCTGTACTGGGTCTCTCTGGTTAGACCAGATCTGAGCCTGGGAGC
TCTCTGGCTAACTAGGGAACCCACTGCTTAAGCCTCAATAAAGCTTGCCTTGAGTGCTTCAAGTAGTGTG
TGCCCGTCTGTTGTGTGACTCTGGTAACTAGAGATCCCTCAGACCCTTTTAGTCAGTGTGGAAAATCTCT
AGCAGTGGCGCCCGAACAGGGACTTGAAAGCGAAAGGGAAACCAGAGGAGCTCTCTCGACGCAGGACTCG
GCTTGCTGAAGCGCGCACGGCAAGAGGCGAGGGGCGGCGACTGGTGAGTACGCCAAAAATTTTGACTAGC
GGAGGCTAGAAGGAGAGAGATGGGTGCGAGAGCGTCAGTATTAAGCGGGGGAGAATTAGATCGCGATGGG
AAAAAATTCGGTTAAGGCCAGGGGGAAAGAAAAAATATAAATTAAAACATATAGTATGGGCAAGCAGGGA
GCTAGAACGATTCGCAGTTAATCCTGGCCTGTTAGAAACATCAGAAGGCTGTAGACAAATACTGGGACAG
CTACAACCATCCCTTCAGACAGGATCAGAAGAACTTAGATCATTATATAATACAGTAGCAACCCTCTATT
GTGTGCATCAAAGGATAGAGATAAAAGACACCAAGGAAGCTTTAGACAAGATAGAGGAAGAGCAAAACAA
AAGTAAGACCACCGCACAGCAAGCGGCCGGCCGCTGATCTTCAGACCTGGAGGAGGAGATATGAGGGACA
ATTGGAGAAGTGAATTATATAAATATAAAGTAGTAAAAATTGAACCATTAGGAGTAGCACCCACCAAGGC
AAAGAGAAGAGTGGTGCAGAGAGAAAAAAGAGCAGTGGGAATAGGAGCTTTGTTCCTTGGGTTCTTGGGA
GCAGCAGGAAGCACTATGGGCGCAGCGTCAATGACGCTGACGGTACAGGCCAGACAATTATTGTCTGGTA
TAGTGCAGCAGCAGAACAATTTGCTGAGGGCTATTGAGGCGCAACAGCATCTGTTGCAACTCACAGTCTG
GGGCATCAAGCAGCTCCAGGCAAGAATCCTGGCTGTGGAAAGATACCTAAAGGATCAACAGCTCCTGGGG
ATTTGGGGTTGCTCTGGAAAACTCATTTGCACCACTGCTGTGCCTTGGAATGCTAGTTGGAGTAATAAAT
CTCTGGAACAGATTTGGAATCACACGACCTGGATGGAGTGGGACAGAGAAATTAACAATTACACAAGCTT
AATACACTCCTTAATTGAAGAATCGCAAAACCAGCAAGAAAAGAATGAACAAGAATTATTGGAATTAGAT
AAATGGGCAAGTTTGTGGAATTGGTTTAACATAACAAATTGGCTGTGGTATATAAAATTATTCATAATGA
TAGTAGGAGGCTTGGTAGGTTTAAGAATAGTTTTTGCTGTACTTTCTATAGTGAATAGAGTTAGGCAGGG
ATATTCACCATTATCGTTTCAGACCCACCTCCCAACCCCGAGGGGACCCGACAGGCCCGAAGGAATAGAA
GAAGAAGGTGGAGAGAGAGACAGAGACAGATCCATTCGATTAGTGAACGGATCTCGACGGTATCGCCGAA
TTCACAAATGGCAGTATTCATCCACAATTTTAAAAGAAAAGGGGGGATTGGGGGGTACAGTGCAGGGGAA
AGAATAGTAGACATAATAGCAACAGACATACAAACTAAAGAATTACAAAAACAAATTACAAAAATTCAAA
ATTTTCGGGTTTATTACAGGGACAGCAGAGATCCAGTTTGGACTAGTCCACACCCTAACTGACACACTCG
AGTTTACCACTCCCTATCAGTGATAGAGAAAAGTGAAAGTCGAGTTTACCACTCCCTATCAGTGATAGAG
AAAAGTGAAAGTCGAGTTTACCACTCCCTATCAGTGATAGAGAAAAGTGAAAGTCGAGTTTACCACTCCC
TATCAGTGATAGAGAAAAGTGAAAGTCGAGTTTACCACTCCCTATCAGTGATAGAGAAAAGTGAAAGTCG
AGTTTACCACTCCCTATCAGTGATAGAGAAAAGTGAAAGTCGAGTTTACCACTCCCTATCAGTGATAGAG
AAAAGTGAAAGTCGAGCTCGGTACCCGGGTCGAGGTAGGCGTGTACGGTGGGAGGCCTATATAAGCAGAG
CTCGTTTAGTGAACCGTCAGATCGCCTGGAGACGCCATCCACGCTGTTTTGACCTCCATAGAAGACACCG
GGACCGATCCAGCCTGCGGCCGCCATGCCCCTCAACGTGAACTTCACCAACAGGAACTATGACCTCGACT
ACGACTCCGTACAGCCCTATTTCATCTGCGACGAGGAAGAGAATTTCTATCACCAGCAACAGCAGAGCGA
GCTGCAGCCGCCCGCGCCCAGTGAGGATATCTGGAAGAAATTCGAGCTGCTTCCCACCCCGCCCCTGTCC
CCGAGCCGCCGCTCCGGGCTCTGCTCTCCATCCTATGTTGCGGTCGCTACGTCCTTCTCCCCAAGGGAAG
ACGATGACGGCGGCGGTGGCAACTTCTCCACCGCCGATCAGCTGGAGATGATGACCGAGTTACTTGGAGG
AGACATGGTGAACCAGAGCTTCATCTGCGATCCTGACGACGAGACCTTCATCAAGAACATCATCATCCAG
GACTGTATGTGGAGCGGTTTCTCAGCCGCTGCCAAGCTGGTCTCGGAGAAGCTGGCCTCCTACCAGGCTG
CGCGCAAAGACAGCACCAGCCTGAGCCCCGCCCGCGGGCACAGCGTCTGCTCCACCTCCAGCCTGTACCT
GCAGGACCTCACCGCCGCCGCGTCCGAGTGCATTGACCCCTCAGTGGTCTTTCCCTACCCGCTCAACGAC
AGCAGCTCGCCCAAATCCTGTACCTCGTCCGATTCCACGGCCTTCTCTCCTTCCTCGGACTCGCTGCTGT
CCTCCGAGTCCTCCCCACGGGCCAGCCCTGAGCCCCTAGTGCTGCATGAGGAGACACCGCCCACCACCAG
CAGCGACTCTGAAGAAGAGCAAGAAGATGAGGAAGAAATTGATGTGGTGTCTGTGGAGAAGAGGCAAACC
CCTGCCAAGAGGTCGGAGTCGGGCTCATCTCCATCCCGAGGCCACAGCAAACCTCCGCACAGCCCACTGG
TCCTCAAGAGGTGCCACGTCTCCACTCACCAGCACAACTACGCCGCACCCCCCTCCACAAGGAAGGACTA
TCCAGCTGCCAAGAGGGCCAAGTTGGACAGTGGCAGGGTCCTGAAGCAGATCAGCAACAACCGCAAGTGC
TCCAGCCCCAGGTCCTCAGACACGGAGGAAAACGACAAGAGGCGGACACACAACGTCTTGGAACGTCAGA
GGAGGAACGAGCTGAAGCGCAGCTTTTTTGCCCTGCGTGACCAGATCCCTGAATTGGAAAACAACGAAAA
GGCCCCCAAGGTAGTGATCCTCAAAAAAGCCACCGCCTACATCCTGTCCATTCAAGCAGACGAGCACAAG
CTCACCTCTGAAAAGGACTTATTGAGGAAACGACGAGAACAGTTGAAACACAAACTCGAACAGCTTCGAA
ACTCTGGTGCATAAATCGATAGATCCTAATCAACCTCTGGATTACAAAATTTGTGAAAGATTGACTGGTA
TTCTTAACTATGTTGCTCCTTTTACGCTATGTGGATACGCTGCTTTAATGCCTTTGTATCATGCTATTGC
TTCCCGTATGGCTTTCATTTTCTCCTCCTTGTATAAATCCTGGTTGCTGTCTCTTTATGAGGAGTTGTGG
CCCGTTGTCAGGCAACGTGGCGTGGTGTGCACTGTGTTTGCTGACGCAACCCCCACTGGTTGGGGCATTG
CCACCACCTGTCAGCTCCTTTCCGGGACTTTCGCTTTCCCCCTCCCTATTGCCACGGCGGAACTCATCGC
CGCCTGCCTTGCCCGCTGCTGGACAGGGGCTCGGCTGTTGGGCACTGACAATTCCGTGGTGTTGTCGGGG
AAATCATCGTCCTTTCCTTGGCTGCTCGCCTGTGTTGCCACCTGGATTCTGCGCGGGACGTCCTTCTGCT
ACGTCCCTTCGGCCCTCAATCCAGCGGACCTTCCTTCCCGCGGCCTGCTGCCGGCTCTGCGGCCTCTTCC
GCGTCTTCGCCTTCGCCCTCAGACGAGTCGGATCTCCCTTTGGGCCGCCTCCCCGCCTGGTACCTTTAAG
ACCAATGACTTACAAGGCAGCTGTAGATCTTAGCCACTTTTTAAAAGAAAAGGGGGGACTGGAAGGGCTA
ATTCACTCCCAACGAAGACAAGATCACCTGCAGGACAGGCGCGCCCTGCTTTTTGCTTGTACTGGGTCTC
TCTGGTTAGACCAGATCTGAGCCTGGGAGCTCTCTGGCTAACTAGGGAACCCACTGCTTAAGCCTCAATA
AAGCTTGCCTTGAGTGCTTCAAGTAGTGTGTGCCCGTCTGTTGTGTGACTCTGGTAACTAGAGATCCCTC
AGACCCTTTTAGTCAGTGTGGAAAATCTCTAGCACCCGGGCGATTAAGGAAAGGGCTAGATCATTCTTGA
AGACGAAAGGGCCTCGTGATACGCCTATTTTTATAGGTTAATGTCATGATAATAATGGTTTCTTAGACGT
CAGGTGGCACTTTTCGGGGAAATGTGCGCGGAACCCCTATTTGTTTATTTTTCTAAATACATTCAAATAT
GTATCCGCTCATGAGACAATAACCCTGATAAATGCTTCAATAATATTGAAAAAGGAAGAGTATGAGTATT
CAACATTTCCGTGTCGCCCTTATTCCCTTTTTTGCGGCATTTTGCCTTCCTGTTTTTGCTCACCCAGAAA
CGCTGGTGAAAGTAAAAGATGCTGAAGATCAGTTGGGTGCACGAGTGGGTTACATCGAACTGGATCTCAA
CAGCGGTAAGATCCTTGAGAGTTTTCGCCCCGAAGAACGTTTTCCAATGATGAGCACTTTTAAAGTTCTG
CTATGTGGCGCGGTATTATCCCGTGTTGACGCCGGGCAAGAGCAACTCGGTCGCCGCATACACTATTCTC
AGAATGACTTGGTTGAGTACTCACCAGTCACAGAAAAGCATCTTACGGATGGCATGACAGTAAGAGAATT
ATGCAGTGCTGCCATAACCATGAGTGATAACACTGCGGCCAACTTACTTCTGACAACGATCGGAGGACCG
AAGGAGCTAACCGCTTTTTTGCACAACATGGGGGATCATGTAACTCGCCTTGATCGTTGGGAACCGGAGC
TGAATGAAGCCATACCAAACGACGAGCGTGACACCACGATGCCTGTAGCAATGGCAACAACGTTGCGCAA
ACTATTAACTGGCGAACTACTTACTCTAGCTTCCCGGCAACAATTAATAGACTGGATGGAGGCGGATAAA
GTTGCAGGACCACTTCTGCGCTCGGCCCTTCCGGCTGGCTGGTTTATTGCTGATAAATCTGGAGCCGGTG
AGCGTGGGTCTCGCGGTATCATTGCAGCACTGGGGCCAGATGGTAAGCCCTCCCGTATCGTAGTTATCTA
CACGACGGGGAGTCAGGCAACTATGGATGAACGAAATAGACAGATCGCTGAGATAGGTGCCTCACTGATT
AAGCATTGGTAACTGTCAGACCAAGTTTACTCATATATACTTTAGATTGATTTAAAACTTCATTTTTAAT
TTAAAAGGATCTAGGTGAAGATCCTTTTTGATAATCTCATGACCAAAATCCCTTAACGTGAGTTTTCGTT
CCACTGAGCGTCAGACCCCGTAGAAAAGATCAAAGGATCTTCTTGAGATCCTTTTTTTCTGCGCGTAATC
TGCTGCTTGCAAACAAAAAAACCACCGCTACCAGCGGTGGTTTGTTTGCCGGATCAAGAGCTACCAACTC
TTTTTCCGAAGGTAACTGGCTTCAGCAGAGCGCAGATACCAAATACTGTTCTTCTAGTGTAGCCGTAGTT
AGGCCACCACTTCAAGAACTCTGTAGCACCGCCTACATACCTCGCTCTGCTAATCCTGTTACCAGTGGCT
GCTGCCAGTGGCGATAAGTCGTGTCTTACCGGGTTGGACTCAAGACGATAGTTACCGGATAAGGCGCAGC
GGTCGGGCTGAACGGGGGGTTCGTGCACACAGCCCAGCTTGGAGCGAACGACCTACACCGAACTGAGATA
CCTACAGCGTGAGCTATGAGAAAGCGCCACGCTTCCCGAAGGGAGAAAGGCGGACAGGTATCCGGTAAGC
GGCAGGGTCGGAACAGGAGAGCGCACGAGGGAGCTTCCAGGGGGAAACGCCTGGTATCTTTATAGTCCTG
TCGGGTTTCGCCACCTCTGACTTGAGCGTCGATTTTTGTGATGCTCGTCAGGGGGGCGGAGCCTATGGAA
AAACGCCAGCAACGCGGCCTTTTTACGGTTCCTGGCCTTTTGCTGGCCTTTTGCTCACATGTTCTTTCCT
GCGTTATCCCCTGATTCTGTGGATAACCGTATTACCGCCTTTGAGTGAGCTGATACCGCTCGCCGCAGCC
GAACGACCGAGCGCAGCGAGTCAGTGAGCGAGGAAGCGGAAGAGCGCCCAATACGCAAACCGCCTCTCCC
CGCGCGTTGGCCGATTCATTAATGCAGCAAGCTCATGGCTGACTAATTTTTTTTATTTATGCAGAGGCCG
AGGCCGCCTCGGCCTCTGAGCTATTCCAGAAGTAGTGAGGAGGCTTTTTTGGAGGCCTAGGCTTTTGCAA
AAAGCTCCCCGTGGCACGACAGGTTTCCCGACTGGAAAGCGGGCAGTGAGCGCAACGCAATTAATGTGAG
TTAGCTCACTCATTAGGCACCCCAGGCTTTACACTTTATGCTTCCGGCTCGTATGTTGTGTGGAATTGTG
AGCGGATAACAATTTCACACAGGAAACAGCTATGACATGATTACGAATTTCACAAATAAAGCATTTTTTT
CACTGCATTCTAGTTGTGGTTTGTCCAAACTCATCAATGTATCTTATCATGTCTGGATCAACTGGATAAC
TCAAGCTAACCAAAATCATCCCAAACTTCCCACCCCATACCCTATTACCACTGCCAATTACCTGTGGTTT
CATTTACTCTAAACCTGTGATTCCTCTGAATTATTTTCATTTTAAAGAAATTGTATTTGTTAAATATGTA
CTACAAACTTAGTAGT
Features (pLannotate 1.2.2; 25 found; start..end, strand, type, name):
    377..634     +  LTR            5' LTR (truncated): truncated 5' long terminal repeat (LTR) from HIV-1
    681..806     +  misc_feature   HIV-1 Ψ: packaging signal of human immunodeficiency virus type 1
    790..1128    +  CDS            HIV-1 gag (fragment): gag protein from human immunodeficiency virus 1; gag
   1303..1536    +  misc_feature   RRE: The Rev response element (RRE) of HIV-1 allows for Rev-dependent mRNA export from the nucleus to the cytoplasm.
   1913..2013    +  CDS            Rev (fragment): human immunodeficiency virus 1 (HIV-1) Rev protein; rev; enhances nuclear export of unspliced and incompletely spliced viral mRNAs
   2058..2175    +  misc_feature   cPPT/CTS: central polypurine tract and central termination sequence of HIV-1
   2217..2237    -  promoter       SV40 promoter (fragment): SV40 enhancer and early promoter
   2251..2521    +  protein_bind   tetracycline response element: contains seven copies of the tetracycline operator tetO tetracycline repressor TetR
   2532..2549    +  misc_feature   MCS (fragment): pUC18/19 multiple cloning site
   2554..2592    +  promoter       minimal CMV promoter: human cytomegalovirus (CMV) immediate early promoter
   2685..4001    +  CDS            Myc: MYC_MOUSE - Experimental evidence at protein level: Swiss-Prot protein existence level 1. Transcription factor that binds DNA in a non-specific manner, yet also specifically recognizes the core sequence 5'-CAC[GA]TG-3'. Activates the transcription of growth-related genes. Binds to the VEGFA promoter, promoting VEGFA production and subsequent sprouting angiogenesis. Regulator of somatic reprogramming, controls self-renewal of embryonic stem cells. Functions with TAF6L to activate target gene expression through RNA polymerase II pause release (PubMed:31005419). From Mus musculus (Mouse).
   4018..4606    +  misc_feature   WPRE: woodchuck hepatitis virus posttranscriptional regulatory element
   4601..4711    +  CDS            nef (fragment): NEF_SIVS4 - Experimental evidence at protein level: Swiss-Prot protein existence level 1. Interferes with TCR signaling from the cell membrane. Interacts with CD247/TCRZ (TCR zeta chain) and exert potent down- regulation of cell surface TCR/CD3 complexes. From Simian immunodeficiency virus (isolate F236/smH4) (SIV-sm) (Simian immunodeficiency virus sooty mangabey monkey).
   4754..4934    +  LTR            5' LTR (truncated): truncated 5' long terminal repeat (LTR) from HIV-1
   5067..5171    +  promoter       AmpR promoter: bla
   5172..6032    +  CDS            AmpR: β-lactamase; bla; confers resistance to ampicillin, carbenicillin, and related antibiotics
   6203..6791    +  rep_origin     ori: high-copy-number ColE1/pMB1/pBR322/pUC origin of replication
   6974..7028    +  CDS            lacI (fragment): lac repressor; lacI; The lac repressor binds to the lac operator to inhibit transcription in E. coli. This inhibition can be relieved by adding lactose or isopropyl-β-D-thiogalactopyranoside (IPTG).
   7034..7127    +  rep_origin     SV40 ori (fragment): SV40 origin of replication
   7152..7189    +  CDS            lacI (fragment): lac repressor; lacI; The lac repressor binds to the lac operator to inhibit transcription in E. coli. This inhibition can be relieved by adding lactose or isopropyl-β-D-thiogalactopyranoside (IPTG).
   7202..7223    +  protein_bind   CAP binding site: CAP binding activates transcription in the presence of cAMP. E. coli catabolite activator protein
   7238..7268    +  promoter       lac promoter: promoter for the E. coli lac operon
   7276..7292    +  protein_bind   lac operator: The lac repressor binds to the lac operator to inhibit transcription in E. coli. This inhibition can be relieved by adding lactose or isopropyl-β-D-thiogalactopyranoside (IPTG). lac repressor encoded by lacI
   7326..7409    +  polyA_signal   SV40 poly(A) signal (fragment): SV40 polyadenylation signal
   7576..329     +  CDS            nef (fragment) (across the origin): NEF_HV1BR - Experimental evidence at protein level: Swiss-Prot protein existence level 1. Extracellular Nef protein targets CD4(+) T-lymphocytes for apoptosis by interacting with CXCR4 surface receptors (PubMed:14990729). From Human immunodeficiency virus type 1 group M subtype B (isolate BRU/LAI) (HIV-1).
