>Addgene plasmid #136614 | pHAGE2-TetOminiCMV-cMyc | addgene full sequence | sequence record 275812 | Addgene NGS Result
TGGAAGGGCTAATTCACTCCCAAAGAAGACAAGATATCCTTGATCTGTGGATCTACCACACACAAGGCTA
CTTCCCTGATTAGCAGAACTACACACCAGGGCCAGGGGTCAGATATCCACTGACCTTTGGATGGTGCTAC
AAGCTAGTACCAGTTGAGCCAGATAAGGTAGAAGAGGCCAATAAAGGAGAGAACACCAGCTTGTTACACC
CTGTGAGCCTGCATGGGATGGATGACCCGGAGAGAGAAGTGTTAGAGTGGAGGTTTGACAGCCGCCTAGC
ATTTCATCACGTGGCCCGAGAGCTGCATCCGGAGTACTTCAAGAACTGCTGATATCGAGCTTGCTACAAG
GGACTTTCCGCTGGGGACTTTCCAGGGAGGCGTGGCCTGGGCGGGACTGGGGAGTGGCGAGCCCTCAGAT
CCTGCATATAAGCAGCTGCTTTTTGCCTGTACTGGGTCTCTCTGGTTAGACCAGATCTGAGCCTGGGAGC
TCTCTGGCTAACTAGGGAACCCACTGCTTAAGCCTCAATAAAGCTTGCCTTGAGTGCTTCAAGTAGTGTG
TGCCCGTCTGTTGTGTGACTCTGGTAACTAGAGATCCCTCAGACCCTTTTAGTCAGTGTGGAAAATCTCT
AGCAGTGGCGCCCGAACAGGGACTTGAAAGCGAAAGGGAAACCAGAGGAGCTCTCTCGACGCAGGACTCG
GCTTGCTGAAGCGCGCACGGCAAGAGGCGAGGGGCGGCGACTGGTGAGTACGCCAAAAATTTTGACTAGC
GGAGGCTAGAAGGAGAGAGATGGGTGCGAGAGCGTCAGTATTAAGCGGGGGAGAATTAGATCGCGATGGG
AAAAAATTCGGTTAAGGCCAGGGGGAAAGAAAAAATATAAATTAAAACATATAGTATGGGCAAGCAGGGA
GCTAGAACGATTCGCAGTTAATCCTGGCCTGTTAGAAACATCAGAAGGCTGTAGACAAATACTGGGACAG
CTACAACCATCCCTTCAGACAGGATCAGAAGAACTTAGATCATTATATAATACAGTAGCAACCCTCTATT
GTGTGCATCAAAGGATAGAGATAAAAGACACCAAGGAAGCTTTAGACAAGATAGAGGAAGAGCAAAACAA
AAGTAAGACCACCGCACAGCAAGCGGCCGGCCGCTGATCTTCAGACCTGGAGGAGGAGATATGAGGGACA
ATTGGAGAAGTGAATTATATAAATATAAAGTAGTAAAAATTGAACCATTAGGAGTAGCACCCACCAAGGC
AAAGAGAAGAGTGGTGCAGAGAGAAAAAAGAGCAGTGGGAATAGGAGCTTTGTTCCTTGGGTTCTTGGGA
GCAGCAGGAAGCACTATGGGCGCAGCGTCAATGACGCTGACGGTACAGGCCAGACAATTATTGTCTGGTA
TAGTGCAGCAGCAGAACAATTTGCTGAGGGCTATTGAGGCGCAACAGCATCTGTTGCAACTCACAGTCTG
GGGCATCAAGCAGCTCCAGGCAAGAATCCTGGCTGTGGAAAGATACCTAAAGGATCAACAGCTCCTGGGG
ATTTGGGGTTGCTCTGGAAAACTCATTTGCACCACTGCTGTGCCTTGGAATGCTAGTTGGAGTAATAAAT
CTCTGGAACAGATTTGGAATCACACGACCTGGATGGAGTGGGACAGAGAAATTAACAATTACACAAGCTT
AATACACTCCTTAATTGAAGAATCGCAAAACCAGCAAGAAAAGAATGAACAAGAATTATTGGAATTAGAT
AAATGGGCAAGTTTGTGGAATTGGTTTAACATAACAAATTGGCTGTGGTATATAAAATTATTCATAATGA
TAGTAGGAGGCTTGGTAGGTTTAAGAATAGTTTTTGCTGTACTTTCTATAGTGAATAGAGTTAGGCAGGG
ATATTCACCATTATCGTTTCAGACCCACCTCCCAACCCCGAGGGGACCCGACAGGCCCGAAGGAATAGAA
GAAGAAGGTGGAGAGAGAGACAGAGACAGATCCATTCGATTAGTGAACGGATCTCGACGGTATCGCCGAA
TTCACAAATGGCAGTATTCATCCACAATTTTAAAAGAAAAGGGGGGATTGGGGGGTACAGTGCAGGGGAA
AGAATAGTAGACATAATAGCAACAGACATACAAACTAAAGAATTACAAAAACAAATTACAAAAATTCAAA
ATTTTCGGGTTTATTACAGGGACAGCAGAGATCCAGTTTGGACTAGTCCACACCCTAACTGACACACTCG
AGTTTACCACTCCCTATCAGTGATAGAGAAAAGTGAAAGTCGAGTTTACCACTCCCTATCAGTGATAGAG
AAAAGTGAAAGTCGAGTTTACCACTCCCTATCAGTGATAGAGAAAAGTGAAAGTCGAGTTTACCACTCCC
TATCAGTGATAGAGAAAAGTGAAAGTCGAGTTTACCACTCCCTATCAGTGATAGAGAAAAGTGAAAGTCG
AGTTTACCACTCCCTATCAGTGATAGAGAAAAGTGAAAGTCGAGTTTACCACTCCCTATCAGTGATAGAG
AAAAGTGAAAGTCGAGCTCGGTACCCGGGTCGAGGTAGGCATGTACGGTGGGAGGCCTATATAAGCAGAG
CTCGTTTAGTGAACCGTCAGATCGCCTGGAGACGCCATCCACGCTGTTTTGACCTCCATAGAAGACACCG
GGACCGATCCAGCCTGCGGCCGCCATGCCCCTCAACGTGAACTTCACCAACAGGAACTATGACCTCGACT
ACGACTCCGTACAGCCCTATTTCATCTGCGACGAGGAAGAGAATTTCTATCACCAGCAACAGCAGAGCGA
GCTGCAGCCGCCCGCGCCCAGTGAGGATATCTGGAAGAAATTCGAGCTGCTTCCCACCCCGCCCCTGTCC
CCGAGCCGCCGCTCCGGGCTCTGCTCTCCATCCTATGTTGCGGTCGCTACGTCCTTCTCCCCAAGGGAAG
ACGATGACGGCGGCGGTGGCAACTTCTCCACCGCCGATCAGCTGGAGATGATGACCGAGTTACTTGGAGG
AGACATGGTGAACCAGAGCTTCATCTGCGATCCTGACGACGAGACCTTCATCAAGAACATCATCATCCAG
GACTGTATGTGGAGCGGTTTCTCAGCCGCTGCCAAGCTGGTCTCGGAGAAGCTGGCCTCCTACCAGGCTG
CGCGCAAAGACAGCACCAGCCTGAGCCCCGCCCGCGGGCACAGCGTCTGCTCCACCTCCAGCCTGTACCT
GCAGGACCTCACCGCCGCCGCGTCCGAGTGCATTGACCCCTCAGTGGTCTTTCCCTACCCGCTCAACGAC
AGCAGCTCGCCCAAATCCTGTACCTCGTCCGATTCCACGGCCTTCTCTCCTTCCTCGGACTCGCTGCTGT
CCTCCGAGTCCTCCCCACGGGCCAGCCCTGAGCCCCTAGTGCTGCATGAGGAGACACCGCCCACCACCAG
CAGCGACTCTGAAGAAGAGCAAGAAGATGAGGAAGAAATTGATGTGGTGTCTGTGGAGAAGAGGCAAACC
CCTGCCAAGAGGTCGGAGTCGGGCTCATCTCCATCCCGAGGCCACAGCAAACCTCCGCACAGCCCACTGG
TCCTCAAGAGGTGCCACGTCTCCACTCACCAGCACAACTACGCCGCACCCCCCTCCACAAGGAAGGACTA
TCCAGCTGCCAAGAGGGCCAAGTTGGACAGTGGCAGGGTCCTGAAGCAGATCAGCAACAACCGCAAGTGC
TCCAGCCCCAGGTCCTCAGACACGGAGGAAAACGACAAGAGGCGGACACACAACGTCTTGGAACGTCAGA
GGAGGAACGAGCTGAAGCGCAGCTTTTTTGCCCTGCGTGACCAGATCCCTGAATTGGAAAACAACGAAAA
GGCCCCCAAGGTAGTGATCCTCAAAAAAGCCACCGCCTACATCCTGTCCATTCAAGCAGACGAGCACAAG
CTCACCTCTGAAAAGGACTTATTGAGGAAACGACGAGAACAGTTGAAACACAAACTCGAACAGCTTCGAA
ACTCTGGTGCATAAATCGATAGATCCTAATCAACCTCTGGATTACAAAATTTGTGAAAGATTGACTGGTA
TTCTTAACTATGTTGCTCCTTTTACGCTATGTGGATACGCTGCTTTAATGCCTTTGTATCATGCTATTGC
TTCCCGTATGGCTTTCATTTTCTCCTCCTTGTATAAATCCTGGTTGCTGTCTCTTTATGAGGAGTTGTGG
CCCGTTGTCAGGCAACGTGGCGTGGTGTGCACTGTGTTTGCTGACGCAACCCCCACTGGTTGGGGCATTG
CCACCACCTGTCAGCTCCTTTCCGGGACTTTCGCTTTCCCCCTCCCTATTGCCACGGCGGAACTCATCGC
CGCCTGCCTTGCCCGCTGCTGGACAGGGGCTCGGCTGTTGGGCACTGACAATTCCGTGGTGTTGTCGGGG
AAATCATCGTCCTTTCCTTGGCTGCTCGCCTGTGTTGCCACCTGGATTCTGCGCGGGACGTCCTTCTGCT
ACGTCCCTTCGGCCCTCAATCCAGCGGACCTTCCTTCCCGCGGCCTGCTGCCGGCTCTGCGGCCTCTTCC
GCGTCTTCGCCTTCGCCCTCAGACGAGTCGGATCTCCCTTTGGGCCGCCTCCCCGCCTGGTACCTTTAAG
ACCAATGACTTACAAGGCAGCTGTAGATCTTAGCCACTTTTTAAAAGAAAAGGGGGGACTGGAAGGGCTA
ATTCACTCCCAACGAAGACAAGATCACCTGCAGGACAGGCGCGCCCTGCTTTTTGCTTGTACTGGGTCTC
TCTGGTTAGACCAGATCTGAGCCTGGGAGCTCTCTGGCTAACTAGGGAACCCACTGCTTAAGCCTCAATA
AAGCTTGCCTTGAGTGCTTCAAGTAGTGTGTGCCCGTCTGTTGTGTGACTCTGGTAACTAGAGATCCCTC
AGACCCTTTTAGTCAGTGTGGAAAATCTCTAGCACCCGGGCGATTAAGGAAAGGGCTAGATCATTCTTGA
AGACGAAAGGGCCTCGTGATACGCCTATTTTTATAGGTTAATGTCATGATAATAATGGTTTCTTAGACGT
CAGGTGGCACTTTTCGGGGAAATGTGCGCGGAACCCCTATTTGTTTATTTTTCTAAATACATTCAAATAT
GTATCCGCTCATGAGACAATAACCCTGATAAATGCTTCAATAATATTGAAAAAGGAAGAGTATGAGTATT
CAACATTTCCGTGTCGCCCTTATTCCCTTTTTTGCGGCATTTTGCCTTCCTGTTTTTGCTCACCCAGAAA
CGCTGGTGAAAGTAAAAGATGCTGAAGATCAGTTGGGTGCACGAGTGGGTTACATCGAACTGGATCTCAA
CAGCGGTAAGATCCTTGAGAGTTTTCGCCCCGAAGAACGTTTTCCAATGATGAGCACTTTTAAAGTTCTG
CTATGTGGCGCGGTATTATCCCGTGTTGACGCCGGGCAAGAGCAACTCGGTCGCCGCATACACTATTCTC
AGAATGACTTGGTTGAGTACTCACCAGTCACAGAAAAGCATCTTACGGATGGCATGACAGTAAGAGAATT
ATGCAGTGCTGCCATAACCATGAGTGATAACACTGCGGCCAACTTACTTCTGACAACGATCGGAGGACCG
AAGGAGCTAACCGCTTTTTTGCACAACATGGGGGATCATGTAACTCGCCTTGATCGTTGGGAACCGGAGC
TGAATGAAGCCATACCAAACGACGAGCGTGACACCACGATGCCTGTAGCAATGGCAACAACGTTGCGCAA
ACTATTAACTGGCGAACTACTTACTCTAGCTTCCCGGCAACAATTAATAGACTGGATGGAGGCGGATAAA
GTTGCAGGACCACTTCTGCGCTCGGCCCTTCCGGCTGGCTGGTTTATTGCTGATAAATCTGGAGCCGGTG
AGCGTGGGTCTCGCGGTATCATTGCAGCACTGGGGCCAGATGGTAAGCCCTCCCGTATCGTAGTTATCTA
CACGACGGGGAGTCAGGCAACTATGGATGAACGAAATAGACAGATCGCTGAGATAGGTGCCTCACTGATT
AAGCATTGGTAACTGTCAGACCAAGTTTACTCATATATACTTTAGATTGATTTAAAACTTCATTTTTAAT
TTAAAAGGATCTAGGTGAAGATCCTTTTTGATAATCTCATGACCAAAATCCCTTAACGTGAGTTTTCGTT
CCACTGAGCGTCAGACCCCGTAGAAAAGATCAAAGGATCTTCTTGAGATCCTTTTTTTCTGCGCGTAATC
TGCTGCTTGCAAACAAAAAAACCACCGCTACCAGCGGTGGTTTGTTTGCCGGATCAAGAGCTACCAACTC
TTTTTCCGAAGGTAACTGGCTTCAGCAGAGCGCAGATACCAAATACTGTTCTTCTAGTGTAGCCGTAGTT
AGGCCACCACTTCAAGAACTCTGTAGCACCGCCTACATACCTCGCTCTGCTAATCCTGTTACCAGTGGCT
GCTGCCAGTGGCGATAAGTCGTGTCTTACCGGGTTGGACTCAAGACGATAGTTACCGGATAAGGCGCAGC
GGTCGGGCTGAACGGGGGGTTCGTGCACACAGCCCAGCTTGGAGCGAACGACCTACACCGAACTGAGATA
CCTACAGCGTGAGCTATGAGAAAGCGCCACGCTTCCCGAAGGGAGAAAGGCGGACAGGTATCCGGTAAGC
GGCAGGGTCGGAACAGGAGAGCGCACGAGGGAGCTTCCAGGGGGAAACGCCTGGTATCTTTATAGTCCTG
TCGGGTTTCGCCACCTCTGACTTGAGCGTCGATTTTTGTGATGCTCGTCAGGGGGGCGGAGCCTATGGAA
AAACGCCAGCAACGCGGCCTTTTTACGGTTCCTGGCCTTTTGCTGGCCTTTTGCTCACATGTTCTTTCCT
GCGTTATCCCCTGATTCTGTGGATAACCGTATTACCGCCTTTGAGTGAGCTGATACCGCTCGCCGCAGCC
GAACGACCGAGCGCAGCGAGTCAGTGAGCGAGGAAGCGGAAGAGCGCCCAATACGCAAACCGCCTCTCCC
CGCGCGTTGGCCGATTCATTAATGCAGCAAGCTCATGGCTGACTAATTTTTTTTATTTATGCAGAGGCCG
AGGCCGCCTCGGCCTCTGAGCTATTCCAGAAGTAGTGAGGAGGCTTTTTTGGAGGCCTAGGCTTTTGCAA
AAAGCTCCCCGTGGCACGACAGGTTTCCCGACTGGAAAGCGGGCAGTGAGCGCAACGCAATTAATGTGAG
TTAGCTCACTCATTAGGCACCCCAGGCTTTACACTTTATGCTTCCGGCTCGTATGTTGTGTGGAATTGTG
AGCGGATAACAATTTCACACAGGAAACAGCTATGACATGATTACGAATTTCACAAATAAAGCATTTTTTT
CACTGCATTCTAGTTGTGGTTTGTCCAAACTCATCAATGTATCTTATCATGTCTGGATCAACTGGATAAC
TCAAGCTAACCAAAATCATCCCAAACTTCCCACCCCATACCCTATTACCACTGCCAATTACCTGTGGTTT
CATTTACTCTAAACCTGTGATTCCTCTGAATTATTTTCATTTTAAAGAAATTGTATTTGTTAAATATGTA
CTACAAACTTAGTAGT
Features (pLannotate 1.2.2; 25 found; start..end, strand, type, name):
    377..634     +  LTR            5' LTR (truncated): truncated 5' long terminal repeat (LTR) from HIV-1
    681..806     +  misc_feature   HIV-1 Ψ: packaging signal of human immunodeficiency virus type 1
    790..1128    +  CDS            HIV-1 gag (fragment): gag protein from human immunodeficiency virus 1; gag
   1303..1536    +  misc_feature   RRE: The Rev response element (RRE) of HIV-1 allows for Rev-dependent mRNA export from the nucleus to the cytoplasm.
   1913..2013    +  CDS            Rev (fragment): human immunodeficiency virus 1 (HIV-1) Rev protein; rev; enhances nuclear export of unspliced and incompletely spliced viral mRNAs
   2058..2175    +  misc_feature   cPPT/CTS: central polypurine tract and central termination sequence of HIV-1
   2217..2237    -  promoter       SV40 promoter (fragment): SV40 enhancer and early promoter
   2251..2521    +  protein_bind   tetracycline response element: contains seven copies of the tetracycline operator tetO tetracycline repressor TetR
   2532..2549    +  misc_feature   MCS (fragment): pUC18/19 multiple cloning site
   2549..2616    +  promoter       tight TRE promoter (fragment): Tet-responsive promoter PTight, consisting of seven tet operator sequences followed by the minimal CMV promoter
   2685..4001    +  CDS            Myc: MYC_MOUSE - Experimental evidence at protein level: Swiss-Prot protein existence level 1. Transcription factor that binds DNA in a non-specific manner, yet also specifically recognizes the core sequence 5'-CAC[GA]TG-3'. Activates the transcription of growth-related genes. Binds to the VEGFA promoter, promoting VEGFA production and subsequent sprouting angiogenesis. Regulator of somatic reprogramming, controls self-renewal of embryonic stem cells. Functions with TAF6L to activate target gene expression through RNA polymerase II pause release (PubMed:31005419). From Mus musculus (Mouse).
   4018..4606    +  misc_feature   WPRE: woodchuck hepatitis virus posttranscriptional regulatory element
   4601..4711    +  CDS            nef (fragment): NEF_SIVS4 - Experimental evidence at protein level: Swiss-Prot protein existence level 1. Interferes with TCR signaling from the cell membrane. Interacts with CD247/TCRZ (TCR zeta chain) and exert potent down- regulation of cell surface TCR/CD3 complexes. From Simian immunodeficiency virus (isolate F236/smH4) (SIV-sm) (Simian immunodeficiency virus sooty mangabey monkey).
   4754..4934    +  LTR            5' LTR (truncated): truncated 5' long terminal repeat (LTR) from HIV-1
   5067..5171    +  promoter       AmpR promoter: bla
   5172..6032    +  CDS            AmpR: β-lactamase; bla; confers resistance to ampicillin, carbenicillin, and related antibiotics
   6203..6791    +  rep_origin     ori: high-copy-number ColE1/pMB1/pBR322/pUC origin of replication
   6974..7028    +  CDS            lacI (fragment): lac repressor; lacI; The lac repressor binds to the lac operator to inhibit transcription in E. coli. This inhibition can be relieved by adding lactose or isopropyl-β-D-thiogalactopyranoside (IPTG).
   7034..7127    +  rep_origin     SV40 ori (fragment): SV40 origin of replication
   7152..7189    +  CDS            lacI (fragment): lac repressor; lacI; The lac repressor binds to the lac operator to inhibit transcription in E. coli. This inhibition can be relieved by adding lactose or isopropyl-β-D-thiogalactopyranoside (IPTG).
   7202..7223    +  protein_bind   CAP binding site: CAP binding activates transcription in the presence of cAMP. E. coli catabolite activator protein
   7238..7268    +  promoter       lac promoter: promoter for the E. coli lac operon
   7276..7292    +  protein_bind   lac operator: The lac repressor binds to the lac operator to inhibit transcription in E. coli. This inhibition can be relieved by adding lactose or isopropyl-β-D-thiogalactopyranoside (IPTG). lac repressor encoded by lacI
   7326..7409    +  polyA_signal   SV40 poly(A) signal (fragment): SV40 polyadenylation signal
   7576..329     +  CDS            nef (fragment) (across the origin): NEF_HV1BR - Experimental evidence at protein level: Swiss-Prot protein existence level 1. Extracellular Nef protein targets CD4(+) T-lymphocytes for apoptosis by interacting with CXCR4 surface receptors (PubMed:14990729). From Human immunodeficiency virus type 1 group M subtype B (isolate BRU/LAI) (HIV-1).
