[The description below was written by a language model from this plasmid's Addgene catalogue record and pLannotate feature annotations shown in this document.]
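Description:
pHAGE2-TetOminiCMV-cMyc is a 7,576 bp HIV-1-derived lentiviral transfer plasmid on the pHAGE2 backbone that delivers a doxycycline-inducible mouse c-Myc expression cassette into mammalian cells. It is propagated in E. coli as a high-copy plasmid through a ColE1/pUC-type origin and is selected with ampicillin via the bla gene. The viral portion carries two LTR annotations, both called as truncated, which flank the Ψ packaging signal with an adjoining gag fragment, the Rev response element for Rev-dependent nuclear export of the genomic RNA, and the cPPT/CTS. No viral structural or enzymatic genes are complete, so particle production depends on packaging and envelope functions supplied in trans. Short nef, Rev, lacI, SV40 and lac promoter fragments in the table appear to be backbone remnants rather than functional units.

The payload sits between the cPPT and the 3′ LTR. A tetracycline response element with seven tetO copies is fused to a minimal CMV promoter and drives the roughly 1.3 kb mouse Myc coding sequence, cloned between NotI and ClaI sites. No epitope tag or reporter is annotated. A WPRE follows the coding sequence to enhance transcript stability and expression. The minimal promoter has little activity on its own, so induction needs a tetracycline-controlled transactivator, which this plasmid does not encode and which must be provided separately. No mammalian selection marker is annotated either. The depositor sequence and the repository sequencing result give essentially identical feature maps. The associated publication concerns reprogramming of somatic cells to induced pluripotent stem cells with varied factor cocktails, which fits use of this vector as a single-factor, dox-controlled source of c-Myc.
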