Addgene plasmid #136614: pHAGE2-TetOminiCMV-cMyc
Purpose: Dox-inducible lentiviral vector expressing mouse cMyc
Depositing lab: Hans Schöler. Depositing organization: Max Planck Institute for Molecular Biomedicine. Publication: Excluding Oct4 from Yamanaka Cocktail Unleashes the Developmental Potential of iPSCs. Velychko S, Adachi K, Kim KP, Hou Y, MacCarthy CM, Wu G, Scholer HR. Cell Stem Cell. 2019 Oct 30. pii: S1934-5909(19)30423-0. doi: 10.1016/j.stem.2019.10.002. PubMed 31708402.
Backbone
  Vector backbone: pHAGE2
  Backbone size w/o insert (bp): 6000
  Total vector size (bp): 7576
  Vector type: Bacterial Expression, Lentiviral
Growth in bacteria
  Bacterial resistance: Ampicillin, 100 μg/mL
  Growth temperature: 37°C
  Growth strain: NEB Stable
  Copy number: High Copy
Gene/Insert
  Gene/Insert name: cMyc (alt name: Myc)
  Species: M. musculus (mouse)
  Insert size (bp): 1320
  Entrez Gene: Myc (a.k.a. Myc2, Niard, Nird, bHLHe39)
  Promoter: tetO-miniCMV (dox-inducible)
  Cloning method: Restriction Enzyme; 5′ cloning site NotI (not destroyed); 3′ cloning site ClaI (not destroyed)
  Sequencing primers: 5′ GAGACGCCATCCACGCTGT; 3′ AGGAAGGTCCGCTGGATTGA
Terms and licenses: Academic/Nonprofit Terms; Industry Terms: Not Available to Industry
How to cite: pHAGE2-TetOminiCMV-cMyc was a gift from Hans Schöler (Addgene plasmid # 136614 ; http://n2t.net/addgene:136614 ; RRID:Addgene_136614)
